>Addgene plasmid #202848 | Salsa-BC7-P1A7 | addgene full sequence | sequence record 413394 | Addgene NGS Result
AGCGCCCAATACGCAAACCGCCTCTCCCCGCGCGTTGGCCGATTCATTAATGCAGTCGAGGGATCTCCAT
AAGAGAAGAGGGACAGCTATGACTGGGAGTAGTCAGGAGAGGAGGAAAAATCTGGCTAGTAAAACATGTA
AGGAAAATTTTAGGGATGTTAAAGAAAAAAATAACACAAAACAAAATATAAAAAAAATCTAACCTCAAGT
CAAGGCTTTTCTATGGAATAAGGAATGGACAGCAGGGGGCTGTTTCATATACTGATGACCTCTTTATAGC
CAACCTTTGTTCATGGCAGCCAGCATATGGGCATATGTTGCCAAACTCTAAACCAAATACTCATTCTGAT
GTTTTAAATGATTTGCCCTCCCATATGTCCTTCCGAGTGAGAGACACAAAAAATTCCAACACACTATTGC
AATGAAAATAAATTTCCTTTATTAGCCAGAAGTCAGATGCTCAAGGGGCTTCATGATGTCCCCATAATTT
TTGGCAGAGGGAAAAAGATCGATCTCAGTGGTATTTGTGAGCCAGGGCATTGGCCACACCAGCCACCACC
TTCTGATAGGCAGCCTGCACCTGAGGAGTGAATTCTTTGCCAAAATGATGAGACAGCACAACAACCAGCA
CGTTGCCCAGGAGCTGTAGGAAAGAGAAGAAGGCATGAACATGGTTAGCAGAGGGGCCCGGTTTGGACTC
AGAGTATTTTATCCTCATCTCAAACAGTGTATATCATTGTAACCATAAAGAGAAAGGCAGGATGATGACC
AGGGTGTAGTTGTTTCTACCAATAAGAATATTTCCACGCCAGCCAGAATTTATATGCAGAAATATTCTAC
CTTATCATTTAATTATAACAATTGTTCTCTAAAACTGTGCTGAAGTACAATATAATATACCCTGATTGCC
TTGAAAAAAAAGTGATTAGAGAAAGTACTTACAATCTGACAAATAAACAAAAGTGAATTTAAAAATTCGT
TACAAATGCAAGCTAAAGTTTAACGAAAAAGTTACAGAAAATGAAAAGAAAATAAGAGGAGACAATGGTT
GTCAACAGAGTAGAAAGTGAAAGAAACAAAATTATCATGAGGGTCCATGGTGATACAAGGGACATCTTCC
CATTCTAAACAACACCCTGAAAACTTTGCCCCCTCCATATAACATGAATTTTACAATAGCGAAAAAGAAA
GAACAATCAAGGGTCCCCAAACTCACCCTGAAGTTCTCAGCTCTAGAGATATCGTCGAGGCCGCGCTAGC
GTTTAAACTGTCGACCTTAATTAAGAGATCTGCTCGAGGCGCGTCAGCTGACTAGAGGATCCCCGGGTAC
CGAGCTCGAATTCGGGGCCGCGGAGGCTGGATCGGTCCCGGTGTCTTCTATGGAGGTCAAAACAGCGTGG
ATGGCGTCTCCAGGCGATCTGACGGTTCACTAAACGAGCTCTGCTTATATAGGCCTCCCACCGTACACGC
CTACCTCGACCCGGGTACCGAGCTCGACTTTCACTTTTCTCTATCACTGATAGGGAGTGGTAAACTCGAC
TTTCACTTTTCTCTATCACTGATAGGGAGTGGTAAACTCGACTTTCACTTTTCTCTATCACTGATAGGGA
GTGGTAAACTCGACTTTCACTTTTCTCTATCACTGATAGGGAGTGGTAAACTCGACTTTCACTTTTCTCT
ATCACTGATAGGGAGTGGTAAACTCGACCTATATAAGCAGAGCTCGTTTAGTGAACCGTCAGATCGCCTG
GAGACGCCATCCACGCTGTTTTGACCTCCATAGAAGACACCGGGACCGATCCAGCCTCCGCGGCCCCGAA
TTCCTGCAGCGGCCGCTCTAGAACTAGTGGATCCCCGCGGATGGTGAGCAAGGGCGAGGAGCTGTTCACC
GGGGTGGTGCCCATCCTGGTCGAGCTGGACGGCGACGTAAACGGCCACAAGTTCAGCGTGTCCGGCGAGG
GCGAGGGCGATGCCACCTACGGCAAGCTGACCCTGAAGTTCATCTGCACCACCGGCAAGCTGCCCGTGCC
CTGGCCCACCCTCGTGACCACCCTGACCTACGGCGTGCAGTGCTTCAGCCGCTACCCCGACCACATGAAG
CAGCACGACTTCTTCAAGTCCGCCATGCCCGAAGGCTACGTCCAGGAGCGCACCATCTTCTTCAAGGACG
ACGGCAACTACAAGACCCGCGCCGAGGTGAAGTTCGAGGGCGACACCCTGGTGAACCGCATCGAGCTGAA
GGGCATCGACTTCAAGGAGGACGGCAACATCCTGGGGCACAAGCTGGAGTACAACTACAACAGCCACAAC
GTCTATATCATGGCCGACAAGCAGAAGAACGGCATCAAGGTGAACTTCAAGATCCGCCACAACATCGAGG
ACGGCAGCGTGCAGCTCGCCGACCACTACCAGCAGAACACCCCCATCGGCGACGGCCCCGTGCTGCTGCC
CGACAACCACTACCTGAGCACCCAGTCCGCCCTGAGCAAAGACCCCAACGAGAAGCGCGATCACATGGTC
CTGCTGGAGTTCGTGACCGCCGCCGGGATCACTCTCGGCATGGACGAGCTGTACAAGTAAAAGGGTGTGC
GAATTCGATATCAAGCTTGTCGACCTAGTTCTAGAGGATCCAGACATGATAAGATACATTGATGAGTTTG
GACAAACCACAACTAGAATGCAGTGAAAAAAATGCTTTATTTGTGAAATTTGTGATGCTATTGCTTTATT
TGTAACCATTATAAGCTGCAATAAACAAGTTAACAACAACAATTGCATTCATTTTATGTTTCAGGTTCAG
GGGGAGGTGTGGGAGGTTTTTTAAAGCAAGTAAAACCTCTACAAATGTGGTATGGCTGATTATGATCCTG
CAAGCCTCGTCGTCCTGGCCGGACCACGCTATCTGTGCAAGGTCCCCGGCCCCGGACGCGCGCTCCATGA
GCAGAGCGCCCGCCGCCGAGGCGAAGACTCGGGCGGCGCCCTGCCCGTCCCACCAGGTCAACAGGCGGTA
ACCGGCCTCTTCATCGGGAATGCGCGCGACCTTCAGCATCGCCGGCATGTCCCCCTGGCGGACGGGAAGT
ATCCAGCTCGACCAAGCTGGCCGCGTCGAGTGAAGACGAAAGGGCCTCGTGATACGCCTATTTTTATAGG
TTAATGTCATGATAATAATGGTTTCTTAGACGTCAGGTGGCACTTTTCGGGGAAATGTGCGCGGAACCCC
TATTTGTTTATTTTTCTAAATACATTCAAATATGTATCCGCTCATGAGACAATAACCCTGATAAATGCTT
CAATAATATTGAAAAAGGAAGAGTATGAGTATTCAACATTTCCGTGTCGCCCTTATTCCCTTTTTTGCGG
CATTTTGCCTTCCTGTTTTTGCTCACCCAGAAACGCTGGTGAAAGTAAAAGATGCTGAAGATCAGTTGGG
TGCACGAGTGGGTTACATCGAACTGGATCTCAACAGCGGTAAGATCCTTGAGAGTTTTCGCCCCGAAGAA
CGTTTTCCAATGATGAGCACTTTTAAAGTTCTGCTATGTGGCGCGGTATTATCCCGTGTTGACGCCGGGC
AAGAGCAACTCGGTCGCCGCATACACTATTCTCAGAATGACTTGGTTGAGTACTCACCAGTCACAGAAAA
GCATCTTACGGATGGCATGACAGTAAGAGAATTATGCAGTGCTGCCATAACCATGAGTGATAACACTGCG
GCCAACTTACTTCTGACAACGATCGGAGGACCGAAGGAGCTAACCGCTTTTTTGCACAACATGGGGGATC
ATGTAACTCGCCTTGATCGTTGGGAACCGGAGCTGAATGAAGCCATACCAAACGACGAGCGTGACACCAC
GATGCCTGTAGCAATGGCAACAACGTTGCGCAAACTATTAACTGGCGAACTACTTACTCTAGCTTCCCGG
CAACAATTAATAGACTGGATGGAGGCGGATAAAGTTGCAGGACCACTTCTGCGCTCGGCCCTTCCGGCTG
GCTGGTTTATTGCTGATAAATCTGGAGCCGGTGAGCGTGGGTCTCGCGGTATCATTGCAGCACTGGGGCC
AGATGGTAAGCCCTCCCGTATCGTAGTTATCTACACGACGGGGAGTCAGGCAACTATGGATGAACGAAAT
AGACAGATCGCTGAGATAGGTGCCTCACTGATTAAGCATTGGTAACTGTCAGACCAAGTTTACTCATATA
TACTTTAGATTGATTTAAAACTTCATTTTTAATTTAAAAGGATCTAGGTGAAGATCCTTTTTGATAATCT
CATGACCAAAATCCCTTAACGTGAGTTTTCGTTCCACTGAGCGTCAGACCCCGTAGAAAAGATCAAAGGA
TCTTCTTGAGATCCTTTTTTTCTGCGCGTAATCTGCTGCTTGCAAACAAAAAAACCACCGCTACCAGCGG
TGGTTTGTTTGCCGGATCAAGAGCTACCAACTCTTTTTCCGAAGGTAACTGGCTTCAGCAGAGCGCAGAT
ACCAAATACTGTTCTTCTAGTGTAGCCGTAGTTAGGCCACCACTTCAAGAACTCTGTAGCACCGCCTACA
TACCTCGCTCTGCTAATCCTGTTACCAGTGGCTGCTGCCAGTGGCGATAAGTCGTGTCTTACCGGGTTGG
ACTCAAGACGATAGTTACCGGATAAGGCGCAGCGGTCGGGCTGAACGGGGGGTTCGTGCACACAGCCCAG
CTTGGAGCGAACGACCTACACCGAACTGAGATACCTACAGCGTGAGCTATGAGAAAGCGCCACGCTTCCC
GAAGGGAGAAAGGCGGACAGGTATCCGGTAAGCGGCAGGGTCGGAACAGGAGAGCGCACGAGGGAGCTTC
CAGGGGGAAACGCCTGGTATCTTTATAGTCCTGTCGGGTTTCGCCACCTCTGACTTGAGCGTCGATTTTT
GTGATGCTCGTCAGGGGGGCGGAGCCTATGGAAAAACGCCAGCAACGCGGCCTTTTTACGGTTCCTGGCC
TTTTGCTGGCCTTTTGCTCACATGTTCTTTCCTGCGTTATCCCCTGATTCTGTGGATAACCGTATTACCG
CCTTTGAGTGAGCTGATACCGCTCGCCGCAGCCGAACGACCGAGCGCAGCGAGTCAGTGAGCGAGGAAGC
GGAAG
Features (pLannotate 1.2.2; 17 found; start..end, strand, type, name):
      2..55      +  CDS            lacI (fragment): lac repressor; lacI; The lac repressor binds to the lac operator to inhibit transcription in E. coli. This inhibition can be relieved by adding lactose or isopropyl-β-D-thiogalactopyranoside (IPTG).
    388..443     -  polyA_signal   β-globin poly(A) signal: rabbit β-globin polyadenylation signal (Gil and Proudfoot, 1987)
    518..640     -  CDS            HBB: HBB_COLGU - Experimental evidence at transcript level: Swiss-Prot protein existence level 2. Involved in oxygen transport from the lung to the various peripheral tissues. From Colobus guereza (Mantled guereza) (Eastern black-and-white colobus monkey).
    644..1216    -  intron         β-globin intron: intron from rabbit β-globin gene
   1312..1343    -  misc_feature   MCS (fragment): pUC18/19 multiple cloning site
   1437..1475    -  promoter       minimal CMV promoter: human cytomegalovirus (CMV) immediate early promoter
   1493..1708    -  protein_bind   tetracycline response element (fragment): contains seven copies of the tetracycline operator tetO tetracycline repressor TetR
   1708..1753    +  promoter       TRE3GV promoter (fragment): 3rd-generation Tet-responsive promoter that can be activated by binding of Tet-On® 3G, optimized for retroviral and lentiviral vectors
   1829..1856    +  misc_feature   MCS (fragment): pBluescript multiple cloning site
   1861..2580    +  CDS            EGFP: the original enhanced GFP (Yang et al., 1996) mammalian codon-optimized
   2591..2613    +  misc_feature   MCS (fragment): pBluescript multiple cloning site
   2627..2761    -  polyA_signal   SV40 poly(A) signal: SV40 polyadenylation signal
   2784..2867    -  CDS            large T antigen (fragment): large T antigen from SV40 (simian virus 40)
   2861..3091    -  CDS            str (fragment): STR_KLEPN - Protein inferred from homology: Swiss-Prot protein existence level 3. The aminoglycoside phosphotransferases achieve inactivation of their antibiotic substrates by phosphorylation. From Klebsiella pneumoniae.
   3210..3314    +  promoter       AmpR promoter: bla
   3315..4175    +  CDS            AmpR: β-lactamase; bla; confers resistance to ampicillin, carbenicillin, and related antibiotics
   4346..4934    +  rep_origin     ori: high-copy-number ColE1/pMB1/pBR322/pUC origin of replication
