[The description below was written by a language model from this plasmid's Addgene catalogue record and pLannotate feature annotations shown in this document.]
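Description:
Salsa-BC7-P1A7 is a 5.1 kb mammalian expression plasmid built on the pCER206 backbone. It serves as one of the barcoded reporter plasmids for PRESTO-Salsa, a highly multiplexed GPCR bioactivity screening platform. It is propagated in E. coli through a high-copy ColE1/pUC-type origin and selected with ampicillin through the β-lactamase gene and its native promoter. The record lists no mammalian selection marker. The short lacI, SV40 large T antigen and aminoglycoside phosphotransferase matches are annotated only as fragments and are probably backbone remnants rather than functional genes.

The payload is a roughly 730 bp synthetic insert, EGFP/BC7, cloned between BsrGI and HindIII sites and driven by a tetracycline response element. The feature table suggests a bidirectional Tet-responsive arrangement. A central block of tetO repeats is flanked on one side by a TRE3G-type minimal promoter fragment reading into mammalian codon-optimized EGFP. On the other side, a minimal CMV promoter faces the opposite way towards a polylinker fragment, a rabbit β-globin intron, a short globin coding fragment and the β-globin poly(A) signal. No reporter gene is annotated in that second arm. An SV40 poly(A) signal lies downstream of EGFP, though it is annotated on the opposite strand.

The barcode (BC7) is not annotated as a separate feature. The cloning sites and insert size suggest it sits at or just after the 3′ end of EGFP, where it would be carried on the transcript. Transcription depends on a Tet transactivator supplied in trans, so activation of the system should yield EGFP plus a barcoded mRNA. Sequencing those barcodes could allow many pooled reporters to be read out at once. The record does not state which receptor or well "P1A7" corresponds to.
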