Addgene plasmid #202848: Salsa-BC7-P1A7
Purpose: Expression of barcoded reporter plasmid for PRESTO-Salsa; EGFP/BC7
Depositing lab: Noah Palm. Depositing organization: Yale University. Publication: Highly multiplexed bioactivity screening reveals human and microbiota metabolome-GPCRome interactions. Chen H, Rosen CE, Gonzalez-Hernandez JA, Song D, Potempa J, Ring AM, Palm NW. Cell. 2023 Jul 6;186(14):3095-3110.e19. doi: 10.1016/j.cell.2023.05.024. Epub 2023 Jun 14. PubMed 37321219.
Backbone
  Vector backbone: pCER206
  Vector type: Mammalian Expression
Growth in bacteria
  Bacterial resistance: Ampicillin, 100 μg/mL
  Growth temperature: 37°C
  Growth strain: DH5alpha
  Copy number: High Copy
Gene/Insert
  Gene/Insert name: EGFP/BC7
  Species: Synthetic
  Insert size (bp): 730
  Promoter: Tet Response Element (TRE)
  Cloning method: Restriction Enzyme; 5′ cloning site BsrGI (not destroyed); 3′ cloning site HindIII (not destroyed)
  Sequencing primers: 5′ Custom primer (GAAGCGCGATCACATGG)
Terms and licenses: Academic/Nonprofit Terms; Industry Terms: Not Available to Industry
How to cite: Salsa-BC7-P1A7 was a gift from Noah Palm (Addgene plasmid # 202848 ; http://n2t.net/addgene:202848 ; RRID:Addgene_202848)
