>Addgene plasmid #202848 | Salsa-BC7-P1A7 | depositor partial sequence | sequence record 393721 | BC7
AAGGGTGTGC
